>Addgene plasmid #55423 | mCerulean3-Integrin-Beta1-N-18 | addgene partial sequence | sequence record 138242 | mCerulean-R 5'-gaagcactgcacgccccaggt-3'
GGGCAGCTTGCCGGTGGTGCAGATGAACTTCAGGGTCAGCTTGCCGTAGGTGGCATCGCCCTCGCCCTCG
CCGGACACGCTGAACTTGTGGCCGTTTACGTCGCCGTCCAGCTCGACCAGGATGGGCACCACCCCGGTGA
ACAGCTCCTCGCCCTTGCTCACCATGGTGGCGACCGGTCCAGATCCGCTGCCGCCTGACGCACCCCCGGA
TGCGCTACCTTTTCCCTCATACTTCGGATTGACCACAGTTGTTACGGCACTCTTATAAATAGGATTTTCA
CCCGTGTCCCATTTGGCATTCATTTTCTCCTTTTCAAATTTAGCAAACTCCCTTCTGTCATGAATTATCA
TTAAAAGCTTCCATATCAGCAGTAATGCAAGGCCAATAAGAACAATTCCAGCAACCACACCAGCTACAAT
TGGAATGATGTCTGGACCAGTGGGACACTCTGGATTCTCCACAACATGAACCATGACCTCGTTGTTCCCA
TTCACTGAATACGTAAAATAGAACCAACAGTCGTCAACATCCTTCTCCTTACAATGGGACACAGGATCAG
GTTGGACCGGCTGGGGTAATTTGTCCCGACTTTCTACCTTGGTAATGTTAAAATAGGAACATTCCTGTGT
GCATGTGTCTTTCTTTTCTCCTTTATTGAAGGCTCTGCACTGAACACATTCTTTATGCTCAGCACAGACA
CCAAGGCAGGTCTGACACATCTCACACGTTTGCCCTTGAAACTTCGGATCTGTACACTTACAGACACCAC
ACTCGCAGATGCCCCGGCCATTGCAGATCTGTCCGTTGCTGGCTTCACAAGTACTAGTATCC
