[The description below was written by a language model from this plasmid's Addgene catalogue record.]
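Description:
mCerulean3-Integrin-Beta1-N-18 is a mammalian expression plasmid built on the mCerulean3-N1 backbone (about 4.75 kb without insert), an N1-style fluorescent protein fusion vector. It is maintained in E. coli as a high-copy plasmid under kanamycin selection, and the recorded neomycin marker allows G418 selection of stably transfected mammalian cells. No feature table is provided, so the origin of replication and other backbone elements are not itemised in the record. The use of an SV40 polyA reverse sequencing primer suggests that an SV40 polyadenylation signal lies downstream of the expression cassette.

The payload is human integrin beta-1 (ITGB1, also known as CD29), expressed from the CMV promoter for strong constitutive transcription in mammalian cells. The integrin coding sequence sits upstream of mCerulean3, so the fluorescent protein is fused to the C terminus of the integrin. This arrangement leaves the integrin's N-terminal end free. The "N-18" in the name probably denotes the N1-type configuration and an 18-residue linker between the two partners, but the record does not state this explicitly, and the cloning method is listed as unknown. mCerulean3 is a cyan fluorescent protein engineered for enhanced brightness and reduced reversible photoswitching, with excitation at 433 nm and emission at 475 nm.

The construct serves as a localization marker, labelling integrin-containing structures and focal adhesions in cyan for fluorescence imaging of transfected cells.
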