Addgene plasmid #55423: mCerulean3-Integrin-Beta1-N-18
Purpose: Localization: Integrin/Focal Adhesions, Excitation: 433, Emission: 475
Depositing lab: Michael Davidson. Depositing organization: Florida State University, Tallahassee. Publication: An improved cerulean fluorescent protein with enhanced brightness and reduced reversible photoswitching. Markwardt ML, Kremers GJ, Kraft CA, Ray K, Cranfill PJ, Wilson KA, Day RN, Wachter RM, Davidson MW, Rizzo MA. PLoS One. 2011 . 6(3):e17896. 10.1371/journal.pone.0017896 PubMed 21479270.
Backbone
  Vector backbone: mCerulean3-N1
  Backbone size w/o insert (bp): 4750
  Vector type: Mammalian Expression
  Selectable markers: Neomycin (select with G418)
Growth in bacteria
  Bacterial resistance: Kanamycin, 50 μg/mL
  Growth temperature: 37°C
  Growth strain: DH5alpha
  Copy number: High Copy
Gene/Insert
  Gene/Insert name: Integrin-Beta1 (alt name: NM_002211)
  Species: H. sapiens (human)
  Entrez Gene: ITGB1 (a.k.a. CD29, FNRB, GPIIA, MDF2, MSK12, VLA-BETA, VLAB)
  Promoter: CMV
  Tag / fusion protein: mCerulean3 (C terminal on backbone)
  Cloning method: Unknown
  Sequencing primers: 5′ CMV-F; 3′ SV40pA-R
Terms and licenses: Academic/Nonprofit Terms; Industry Terms: Not Available to Industry
Depositor comments: . Excitation = 433; Emission = 475
How to cite: mCerulean3-Integrin-Beta1-N-18 was a gift from Michael Davidson (Addgene plasmid # 55423 ; http://n2t.net/addgene:55423 ; RRID:Addgene_55423)
